Addgene plasmid #241109: pDMJ2-SARS-CoV-2-Spike (Beta)
Purpose: Expresses SARS-CoV-2 spike (Beta) protein for creating pseudotyped virus
Depositing lab: Jeremy Luban. Depositing organization: University of Massachusetts, Worcester. Publication: Computationally designed proteins mimic antibody immune evasion in viral evolution. Youssef N, Gurev S, Ghantous F, Brock KP, Jaimes JA, Thadani NN, Dauphin A, Sherman AC, Yurkovetskiy L, Soto D, Estanboulieh R, Kotzen B, Notin P, Kollasch AW, Cohen AA, Dross SE, Erasmus J, Fuller DH, Bjorkman PJ, Lemieux JE, Luban J, Seaman MS, Marks DS. Immunity. 2025 May 6:S1074-7613(25)00178-5. doi: 10.1016/j.immuni.2025.04.015. PubMed 40345199.
Backbone
  Vector backbone: pDMJ2
  Vector type: Mammalian Expression
Growth in bacteria
  Bacterial resistance: Ampicillin, 100 μg/mL
  Growth temperature: 37°C
  Growth strain: DH5alpha
  Copy number: High Copy
Gene/Insert
  Gene/Insert name: Spike (Beta)
  Species: SARS-CoV-2
  Mutation: L18F,D80A,D215G,L241del,L242del,A243del,K417N,E484K,N501Y,D614G,A701V
  Entrez Gene: S (a.k.a. GU280_gp02, spike glycoprotein)
  Cloning method: Gene Synthesis
Terms and licenses: Academic/Nonprofit Terms; Industry Terms: Not Available to Industry
How to cite: pDMJ2-SARS-CoV-2-Spike (Beta) was a gift from Jeremy Luban (Addgene plasmid # 241109 ; http://n2t.net/addgene:241109 ; RRID:Addgene_241109)
