[The description below was written by a language model from this plasmid's Addgene catalogue record and pLannotate feature annotations shown in this document.]
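Description:
pDMJ2-SARS-CoV-2-Spike (Beta) is a 7,389 nt mammalian expression plasmid built on the pDMJ2 backbone that produces the spike glycoprotein of the SARS-CoV-2 Beta variant. It is propagated in E. coli through a high-copy ColE1/pUC-type origin and selected with ampicillin via a β-lactamase gene driven by its own bla promoter. A small fragment of the pBR322 basis-of-mobility region is also annotated in the backbone. No mammalian selection marker or eukaryotic origin appears in the feature table, which fits use by transient transfection.

The spike open reading frame, obtained by gene synthesis, carries the Beta-defining changes L18F, D80A, D215G, deletion of residues 241–243, K417N, E484K, N501Y, D614G and A701V. The annotated coding region spans 3,756 nt; the record does not state whether the C-terminus is modified or whether any epitope tag is present. Because the circular sequence is numbered from the start of the coding region, the regulatory elements listed at the end of the map lie directly upstream of the gene. These are the human cytomegalovirus immediate-early enhancer and promoter, followed by a fragment of the HTLV-1 5' LTR and a fragment of modified CMV intron A. Leader elements of this kind are commonly combined with the CMV promoter to increase transcript processing and translation. Transcripts terminate at a bovine growth hormone polyadenylation signal just downstream of the spike gene.

The stated purpose is to supply Beta spike as the envelope protein for making pseudotyped virus. In such work the plasmid is usually co-transfected with separate packaging and reporter constructs, which are not part of this record, for example to study entry or antibody neutralisation.
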