Features (pLannotate 1.2.2; 10 found; start..end, strand, type, name):
      1..3756    +  CDS            S: SPIKE_SARS2 - Experimental evidence at protein level: Swiss-Prot protein existence level 1. [Spike glycoprotein]: May down-regulate host tetherin (BST2) by lysosomal degradation, thereby counteracting its antiviral activity. From Severe acute respiratory syndrome coronavirus 2 (2019-nCoV) (SARS-CoV-2).
   3785..4009    +  polyA_signal   bGH poly(A) signal: bovine growth hormone polyadenylation signal
   4424..5012    -  rep_origin     ori: high-copy-number ColE1/pMB1/pBR322/pUC origin of replication
   5183..6043    -  CDS            AmpR: β-lactamase; bla; confers resistance to ampicillin, carbenicillin, and related antibiotics
   6044..6148    -  promoter       AmpR promoter: bla
   6188..6245    +  misc_feature   bom (fragment): basis of mobility region from pBR322
   6331..6710    +  enhancer       CMV enhancer: human cytomegalovirus immediate early enhancer
   6711..6914    +  promoter       CMV promoter: human cytomegalovirus (CMV) immediate early promoter
   7003..7230    +  LTR            5' LTR (truncated) (fragment): truncated 5' long terminal repeat (LTR) from human T-cell leukemia virus (HTLV) type 1
   7234..7344    +  intron         CMV intron (fragment): modified intron A from human cytomegalovirus
>Addgene plasmid #241109 | pDMJ2-SARS-CoV-2-Spike (Beta) | addgene full sequence | sequence record 486233 | Addgene NGS Result
ATGTTCGTGTTTCTGGTTCTTCTTCCCCTGGTGTCTAGTCAGTGCGTCAACTTCACTACGCGAACACAGC
TGCCCCCAGCCTACACCAATTCCTTTACACGAGGCGTCTACTATCCCGACAAGGTGTTCCGAAGCAGTGT
TTTGCACTCCACGCAGGACCTTTTCTTGCCCTTCTTCTCAAATGTGACTTGGTTTCATGCAATACACGTA
TCCGGGACTAATGGCACTAAGAGATTCGCCAATCCCGTGTTGCCTTTTAACGACGGCGTGTATTTTGCCA
GTACAGAAAAGAGCAATATTATCCGGGGATGGATCTTCGGCACGACTCTGGATAGTAAAACACAATCCCT
GCTGATCGTGAATAATGCGACAAACGTCGTCATAAAAGTCTGCGAGTTCCAGTTCTGCAACGACCCTTTC
CTCGGGGTGTATTACCATAAGAACAATAAATCTTGGATGGAAAGTGAGTTTCGCGTGTACTCCAGTGCAA
ATAACTGTACTTTTGAGTACGTAAGCCAGCCTTTCCTGATGGACCTCGAAGGGAAACAGGGGAACTTTAA
GAACCTGCGCGAATTCGTGTTCAAGAACATCGACGGTTATTTTAAAATATACAGCAAGCACACCCCTATT
AACCTGGTGAGAGGTTTGCCACAAGGTTTTAGCGCCCTGGAACCCCTCGTGGACCTTCCTATCGGCATCA
ACATCACGCGCTTCCAAACTCTGCATATATCTTATCTGACCCCTGGAGATTCATCCTCAGGATGGACCGC
GGGTGCTGCTGCATATTATGTGGGATATCTGCAGCCTAGGACCTTCCTGCTCAAATACAACGAGAACGGC
ACCATCACTGACGCTGTTGATTGCGCGCTGGACCCATTGTCTGAAACCAAATGCACACTGAAAAGCTTCA
CAGTCGAGAAGGGCATTTACCAGACGAGCAACTTCAGAGTTCAGCCCACAGAGAGCATCGTTCGCTTCCC
CAACATTACCAATTTGTGCCCATTCGGAGAGGTCTTTAACGCAACTAGATTTGCCAGTGTTTACGCCTGG
AACAGGAAACGGATATCCAATTGCGTGGCCGATTACAGCGTACTGTACAATAGTGCTAGCTTTTCAACCT
TTAAATGCTACGGTGTCTCCCCTACGAAGCTGAATGATCTGTGCTTTACTAATGTCTATGCGGACAGCTT
CGTTATTAGAGGTGACGAGGTCCGCCAAATCGCCCCAGGGCAGACTGGAAATATAGCCGACTACAATTAC
AAACTGCCAGATGATTTCACCGGCTGCGTCATCGCCTGGAACTCCAATAACCTCGATAGTAAAGTGGGCG
GCAATTACAACTATCTCTATAGGCTGTTTCGAAAGAGCAACCTGAAACCTTTTGAGCGGGACATTTCAAC
AGAGATCTACCAGGCCGGAAGCACCCCCTGCAACGGGGTCAAGGGGTTCAATTGTTACTTCCCGCTGCAA
AGCTATGGATTTCAGCCGACTTACGGCGTTGGCTATCAGCCATATCGGGTGGTGGTGCTGTCATTTGAGC
TGCTTCATGCGCCTGCTACAGTATGTGGGCCTAAAAAGTCTACCAATCTGGTGAAAAATAAGTGCGTGAA
CTTCAACTTCAATGGCCTCACCGGGACAGGCGTGTTGACAGAATCCAATAAGAAATTCCTGCCATTCCAG
CAGTTCGGCAGGGATATCGCAGACACGACCGATGCGGTGCGAGATCCCCAGACATTGGAGATTCTGGACA
TTACTCCTTGTTCTTTTGGAGGAGTGAGTGTTATTACTCCCGGCACAAATACCTCAAATCAAGTCGCTGT
GCTGTATCAAGGTGTAAACTGTACCGAGGTCCCCGTGGCTATTCACGCCGACCAGCTGACCCCAACATGG
CGGGTATACAGCACCGGTTCTAATGTATTCCAGACCAGAGCCGGCTGCCTCATTGGAGCCGAGCATGTGA
ACAACTCTTATGAATGTGATATACCGATTGGAGCAGGTATCTGCGCCTCTTATCAGACCCAGACAAATAG
CCCCAGAAGGGCTAGGAGCGTGGCCTCCCAGTCCATAATCGCCTATACAATGTCACTGGGGGTTGAAAAT
TCAGTGGCATACAGTAACAACTCTATCGCTATCCCCACAAATTTTACCATCTCTGTGACTACAGAGATCC
TGCCAGTGTCTATGACTAAAACCTCCGTGGACTGTACCATGTACATCTGTGGTGATAGCACCGAATGTTC
CAACCTGCTCCTGCAGTACGGCAGCTTCTGCACACAGCTGAATAGGGCACTGACAGGAATCGCCGTCGAA
CAGGATAAGAACACTCAGGAGGTGTTTGCGCAGGTTAAGCAGATTTACAAGACGCCACCAATCAAGGACT
TCGGTGGGTTCAATTTCTCTCAAATTCTGCCTGATCCTTCTAAGCCATCTAAGCGGAGCTTTATAGAGGA
TTTGCTCTTTAATAAGGTGACCCTCGCCGATGCTGGATTTATTAAGCAGTATGGCGACTGTTTGGGAGAC
ATTGCTGCTCGCGATCTGATATGTGCCCAGAAATTCAACGGGCTGACCGTACTCCCACCGCTGCTCACTG
ATGAGATGATCGCACAATATACCAGCGCCCTGCTGGCCGGCACTATTACATCCGGCTGGACGTTCGGAGC
AGGAGCCGCACTGCAAATACCTTTTGCCATGCAGATGGCATATCGCTTCAATGGGATCGGGGTGACCCAG
AACGTCCTGTACGAAAACCAGAAACTTATCGCTAACCAGTTCAATTCCGCCATTGGTAAAATCCAGGACA
GCTTGAGTTCCACAGCCAGCGCCCTCGGGAAATTGCAAGATGTAGTCAATCAGAATGCACAAGCCCTGAA
TACTCTCGTCAAGCAACTGTCATCCAACTTCGGTGCTATATCCTCCGTGCTGAATGATATCCTTAGTAGA
TTGGATAAGGTGGAGGCAGAAGTCCAGATCGACCGGCTTATTACTGGAAGGCTGCAGAGTCTGCAGACGT
ACGTCACGCAGCAGCTTATCAGAGCCGCCGAGATTAGAGCATCTGCGAATCTGGCTGCTACAAAGATGAG
TGAATGCGTGCTCGGGCAATCAAAGCGGGTCGACTTTTGTGGGAAGGGGTACCACCTCATGAGCTTCCCC
CAATCCGCCCCACATGGCGTTGTGTTCCTGCATGTTACTTACGTTCCCGCTCAAGAGAAGAACTTTACTA
CCGCTCCGGCGATCTGCCACGACGGTAAGGCACACTTTCCACGCGAAGGCGTCTTTGTTAGCAATGGAAC
ACACTGGTTTGTTACCCAGAGGAACTTTTATGAGCCCCAGATAATCACAACCGACAACACATTCGTATCT
GGGAACTGTGACGTAGTTATTGGGATCGTGAACAACACCGTGTACGATCCTCTCCAACCGGAACTTGACT
CTTTCAAGGAGGAACTGGATAAGTACTTTAAGAATCACACCTCACCCGATGTTGACCTCGGCGACATTTC
AGGAATTAATGCTAGCGTGGTGAACATCCAGAAAGAGATTGATAGACTTAACGAAGTGGCCAAGAACCTC
AACGAATCACTTATTGACCTGCAGGAGCTGGGAAAATATGAGCAGTACATTAAATGGCCTTGGTACATTT
GGCTGGGCTTTATAGCAGGCCTGATCGCTATCGTCATGGTGACCATCATGCTTTGTTGTATGACTAGCTG
CTGCAGCTGCCTCAAGGGCTGTTGTAGCTGCGGCTCTTGCTGTAAATAATGATGATGATGAGGATCCAGA
TCTGCTGTGCCTTCTAGTTGCCAGCCATCTGTTGTTTGCCCCTCCCCCGTGCCTTCCTTGACCCTGGAAG
GTGCCACTCCCACTGTCCTTTCCTAATAAAATGAGGAAATTGCATCGCATTGTCTGAGTAGGTGTCATTC
TATTCTGGGGGGTGGGGTGGGGCAGGACAGCAAGGGGGAGGATTGGGAAGACAATAGCAGGCATGCTGGG
GATGCGGTGGGCTCTATGGGTACCCAGGTGCTGAAGAATTGACCCGGTTCCTCCTGGGCCAGAAAGAAGC
AGGCACATCCCCTTCTCTGTGACACACCCTGTCCACGCCCCTGGTTCTTAGTTCCAGCCCCACTCATAGG
ACACTCATAGCTCAGGAGGGCTCCGCCTTCAATCCCACCCGCTAAAGTACTTGGAGCGGTCTCTCCCTCC
CTCATCAGCCCACCAAACCAAACCTAGCCTCCAAGAGTGGGAAGAAATTAAAGCAAGATAGGCTATTAAG
TGCAGAGGGAGAGAAAATGCCTCCAACATGTGAGGAAGTAATGAGAGAAATCATAGAATTTTAAGGCCAT
GATTTAAGGCCAATCGGAAAGAACATGTGAGCAAAAGGCCAGCAAAAGGCCAGGAACCGTAAAAAGGCCG
CGTTGCTGGCGTTTTTCCATAGGCTCCGCCCCCCTGACGAGCATCACAAAAATCGACGCTCAAGTCAGAG
GTGGCGAAACCCGACAGGACTATAAAGATACCAGGCGTTTCCCCCTGGAAGCTCCCTCGTGCGCTCTCCT
GTTCCGACCCTGCCGCTTACCGGATACCTGTCCGCCTTTCTCCCTTCGGGAAGCGTGGCGCTTTCTCATA
GCTCACGCTGTAGGTATCTCAGTTCGGTGTAGGTCGTTCGCTCCAAGCTGGGCTGTGTGCACGAACCCCC
CGTTCAGCCCGACCGCTGCGCCTTATCCGGTAACTATCGTCTTGAGTCCAACCCGGTAAGACACGACTTA
TCGCCACTGGCAGCAGCCACTGGTAACAGGATTAGCAGAGCGAGGTATGTAGGCGGTGCTACAGAGTTCT
TGAAGTGGTGGCCTAACTACGGCTACACTAGAAGAACAGTATTTGGTATCTGCGCTCTGCTGAAGCCAGT
TACCTTCGGAAAAAGAGTTGGTAGCTCTTGATCCGGCAAACAAACCACCGCTGGTAGCGGTGGTTTTTTT
GTTTGCAAGCAGCAGATTACGCGCAGAAAAAAAGGATCTCAAGAAGATCCTTTGATCTTTTCTACGGGGT
CTGACGCTCAGTGGAACGAAAACTCACGTTAAGGGATTTTGGTCATGAGATTATCAAAAAGGATCTTCAC
CTAGATCCTTTTAAATTAAAAATGAAGTTTTAAATCAATCTAAAGTATATATGAGTAAACTTGGTCTGAC
AGTTACCAATGCTTAATCAGTGAGGCACCTATCTCAGCGATCTGTCTATTTCGTTCATCCATAGTTGCCT
GACTCCCCGTCGTGTAGATAACTACGATACGGGAGGGCTTACCATCTGGCCCCAGTGCTGCAATGATACC
GCGAGACCCACGCTCACCGGCTCCAGATTTATCAGCAATAAACCAGCCAGCCGGAAGGGCCGAGCGCAGA
AGTGGTCCTGCAACTTTATCCGCCTCCATCCAGTCTATTAATTGTTGCCGGGAAGCTAGAGTAAGTAGTT
CGCCAGTTAATAGTTTGCGCAACGTTGTTGCCATTGCTACAGGCATCGTGGTGTCACGCTCGTCGTTTGG
TATGGCTTCATTCAGCTCCGGTTCCCAACGATCAAGGCGAGTTACATGATCCCCCATGTTGTGCAAAAAA
GCGGTTAGCTCCTTCGGTCCTCCGATCGTTGTCAGAAGTAAGTTGGCCGCAGTGTTATCACTCATGGTTA
TGGCAGCACTGCATAATTCTCTTACTGTCATGCCATCCGTAAGATGCTTTTCTGTGACTGGTGAGTACTC
AACCAAGTCATTCTGAGAATAGTGTATGCGGCGACCGAGTTGCTCTTGCCCGGCGTCAATACGGGATAAT
ACCGCGCCACATAGCAGAACTTTAAAAGTGCTCATCATTGGAAAACGTTCTTCGGGGCGAAAACTCTCAA
GGATCTTACCGCTGTTGAGATCCAGTTCGATGTAACCCACTCGTGCACCCAACTGATCTTCAGCATCTTT
TACTTTCACCAGCGTTTCTGGGTGAGCAAAAACAGGAAGGCAAAATGCCGCAAAAAAGGGAATAAGGGCG
ACACGGAAATGTTGAATACTCATACTCTTCCTTTTTCAATATTATTGAAGCATTTATCAGGGTTATTGTC
TCATGAGCGGATACATATTTGAATGTATTTAGAAAAATAAACAAATAGGGGTTCCGCGCACATTTCCCCG
AAAAGTGCCACCTGACGTCCCAATGATTGCACCATATGCGGTGTGAAATACCGCACAGATGCGTAAGGAG
AAAATACCGCATCAGATTGGCTATTGGCCATTGCATACGTTGTATCCATATCATAATATGTACATTTATA
TTGGCTCATGTCCAACATTACCGCCATGTTGACATTGATTATTGACTAGTTATTAATAGTAATCAATTAC
GGGGTCATTAGTTCATAGCCCATATATGGAGTTCCGCGTTACATAACTTACGGTAAATGGCCCGCCTGGC
TGACCGCCCAACGACCCCCGCCCATTGACGTCAATAATGACGTATGTTCCCATAGTAACGCCAATAGGGA
CTTTCCATTGACGTCAATGGGTGGAGTATTTACGGTAAACTGCCCACTTGGCAGTACATCAAGTGTATCA
TATGCCAAGTACGCCCCCTATTGACGTCAATGACGGTAAATGGCCCGCCTGGCATTATGCCCAGTACATG
ACCTTATGGGACTTTCCTACTTGGCAGTACATCTACGTATTAGTCATCGCTATTACCATGGTGATGCGGT
TTTGGCAGTACATCAATGGGCGTGGATAGCGGTTTGACTCACGGGGATTTCCAAGTCTCCACCCCATTGA
CGTCAATGGGAGTTTGTTTTGGCACCAAAATCAACGGGACTTTCCAAAATGTCGTAACAACTCCGCCCCA
TTGACGCAAATGGGCGGTAGGCGTGTACGGTGGGAGGTCTATATAAGCAGAGCTCGTTTAGTGAACCGTC
AGATCGCCTGGAGACGCCATCCACGCTGTTTTGACCTCCATAGAAGACACCGGGACCGATCCAGCCTCCA
TCGGCTCGCATCTCTCCTTCACGCGCCCGCCGCCCTACCTGAGGCCGCCATCCACGCCGGTTGAGTCGCG
TTCTGCCGCCTCCCGCCTGTGGTGCCTCCTGAACTGCGTCCGCCGTCTAGGTAAGTTTAAAGCTCAGGTC
GAGACCGGGCCTTTGTCCGGCGCTCCCTTGGAGCCTACCTAGACTCAGCCGGCTCTCCACGCTTTGCCTG
ACCCTGCTTGCTCAACTCTAGTTAACGGTGGAGGGCAGTGTAGTCTGAGCAGTACTCGTTGCTGCCGCGC
GCGCCACCAGACATAATAGCTGACAGACTAACAGACTGTTCCTTTCCATGGGTCTTTTCTGCAGTCACCG
TCGTCGACACGTGTGATCAGATATCGCGGCCGCTCTAGA
